>Addgene plasmid #188020 | GBH-2aG4-cmlc2BFP.2 | addgene full sequence | sequence record 381116 | Addgene NGS Result
CGGGTTTCGCCACCTCTGACTTGAGCGTCGATTTTTGTGATGCTCGTCAGGGGGGCGGAGCCTATGGAAA
AACGCCAGCAACGCGGCCTTTTTACGGTTCCTGGCCTTTTGCTGGCCTTTTGCTCACATGTTCTTTCCTG
CGTTATCCCCTGATTCTGTGGATAACCGTATTACCGCCTTTGAGTGAGCTGATACCGCTCGCCGCAGCCG
AACGACCGAGCGCAGCGAGTCAGTGAGCGAGGAAGCGGAACAGATTTAAATGGTACCGAGCAGAGGTGTA
AAAAGTACTCAAAAATTTTACTCAAGTGAAAGTACAAGTACTTAGGGAAAATTTTACTCAATTAAAAGTA
AAAGTATCTGGCTAGAATCTTACTTGAGTAAAAGTAAAAAAGTACTCCATTAAAATTGTACTTGAGTATT
AAGGAAGTAAAAGTAAAAGCAAGAAAGAAAACTAGAGTGGTCTCCCTTTAGTGAGGGTCAATTGATGGGA
GGCGTTCGGGCCACAGCGGACACGCAGGTGCGCAACGCAATTAATGTGAGTTAGCTCACTCATTAGGCAC
CCCAGGCTTTACACTTTATGCTTCCGGCTCGTATGTTGTGTGGAATTGTGAGCGGATAACAATTTCACAC
AGGAAACAGCTATGACCATGATTACGCCAAGCGCGCAATTAACCCTCACTAAAGGGAACAAAAGCTGGAG
GACCTCGAGGGGGGGCCCGGTACCCAATTCGCCCTATAGTGAGTCGTATTACGCGCGCTCACTGGCCGTC
GTTTTACAACGTCGTGACTGGGAAAACCCTGGCGTTACCCAACTTAATCGCCTTGCAGCACATCCCCCTT
TCGCCAGCTGGCGTAATAGCGAAGAGGCCCGCACCGATCGCCCTTCCCAACAGTTGCGCAGCCTGAATGG
CGAATGGACCTGCCACACTTCCTTGCTAGACAATGGGCCCATAACTTTAAATAATGCCAATTATTTAAAG
TTACTATCATAACTTCGTATAGCATACATTATACGAAGTTATACCTAGGCTTACCACCCACTAGCGGTCA
GACTGCAGATTGCAGCACGAAACAGGAAGCTGACTCCACATGGTCACATGCTCACTGAAGTGTTGACTTC
CCTGACAGCTGTGCACTTTCTAAACCGGTTTTCTCATTCATTTACAGTCAGCCGGAATTCACCCGGGTAC
CGGAAGGTGCCACGAACTTCTCTCTGTTAAAGCAAGCAGGAGACGTGGAAGAAAACCCCGGTCCTTCTAG
AAAGCTACTGTCTTCTATCGAACAAGCATGCGATATTTGCCGACTTAAAAAGCTCAAGTGCTCCAAAGAA
AAACCGAAGTGCGCCAAGTGTCTGAAGAACAACTGGGAGTGTCGCTACTCTCCCAAAACCAAAAGGTCTC
CGCTGACTAGGGCACATCTGACAGAAGTGGAATCAAGGCTAGAAAGACTGGAACAGCTATTTCTACTGAT
TTTTCCTCGAGAAGACCTTGACATGATTTTGAAAATGGATTCTTTACAGGATATAAAAGCATTGTTAACA
GGATTATTTGTACAAGATAATGTGAATAAAGATGCCGTCACAGATAGATTGGCTTCAGTGGAGACTGATA
TGCCTCTAACATTGAGACAGCATAGAATAAGTGCGACATCATCATCGGAAGAGAGTAGTAACAAAGGTCA
AAGACAGTTGACTGTATCGTCGAGGTCGACCCCGGGAATACAGATCTCTCGAGCCGCCCCCCCGACCGAT
GTCAGCCTGGGGGACGAGCTCCACTTAGACGGCGAGGACGTGGCGATGGCGCATGCCGACGCGCTAGACG
ATTTCGATCTGGACATGTTGGGGGACGGGGATTCCCCGGGTCCGGGATTTACCCCCCACGACTCCGCCCC
CTACGGCGCTCTGGATATGTAACTAGTAATTAAGTCTCAGCCACCGTTAACTGAACATGTCAAAACCTGT
GGAGACTGTTGAGATTTGATGTTCTGAAAAGATAAAGCCTATAAATAAAATGTTGCCCAAATTTCCTGCC
TGATGTTTTTCTTTGTCTTTGCTACATGGCTTTGCTGCTCGGATCGGCTCACTCTGTGTATGCCACGTTC
ACTTTGTACTCTCCTTCTCACGGTAGGTTTATTATTTTTAGATGTGCAGTTAGTTTCTGTGAAATAACAC
ACCACACACTGATATTGTCTGTGCATTGACTTGGTGAGTGCACATTGTTTTTGATCTTGACATATTTATA
TTTGATTGATCAGGTGAACTGTGTGAATCTAAAGTGCTCCATACAGATGTTCTGCATTGAAAATATTCTC
ATTTTATTAGTGGAAGTGAGTGTATGCCACATCCAATCAATTTCAGCAAACACCCCAGTATGATTTAATG
CAAAAAAATGAAGGTATCAAACACGCATTACTACTTTGCAGTTAAATATTTAACATTTATTCCAACACGA
AAAAAAGCAGTAAATAACACTTTGACAAACACGTCAGGACATCTTATTTTTGTCACCCTCACAGGCAATT
TAGTATAATATATTATATATATATATATATCATATAATAATATTCAGTATAATATATATATATATATCAT
ATTATAATATTCAGTATAATATAAAACACAAACACATATATGTATAATATAATATAACATTTTTATTTAT
TGAGATGCCTCTATGGACCGTGTTATAAGAAGTAAAGATCAGGAGAAGTAAACATGAAGTGTAATTATGA
ATACTGATGTTAAATTAAGCTATGATGAGTTTTCACTGTTAATTTACCATCTCAATTAAATGTTGATGCC
TCCATGACCAAGTTAAGCAGATGAGACTGAGGACAACTGTAGAAGACAAGATGTTCACTTTGCTGAATAT
AGCTGGCTTGACAGTTATCTATGACTCTATAAATATATATATATTTTTTTTTTTATAAAATGATTTATTT
ATAACTATATATCCATTTCTCAGACAGGTGCTTCATATCCCTCACTCCCGTAGCTGTCCATGCTGGATCT
GTCCCCGTTGTTTTTAAAAAGCTAAATAAGTTATTAACATGACTGCATCCAGCGAGCCAAACCTGTCTGG
TGTACAGCTACCAGAGAAGCTTGAGATCCTAGTCACCGGCGGCATTCATCCATCCTTTTCATCCCTCAAA
TCTCTCATTCACGTCCCCCTCCCCATCTGCACACTTTATCTCATTTTCCACCCTGCTGGAATCTGAGCAC
TTGTGCAGTTATCAGGGCTCCTGTATTTAGGAGGCTCTGGGTGTCCATGTAGGGGACGAACAGAAACACT
GCAGACCTTTATAGAAGAACAAATGATAAGAGTCCTCATACATAAAGACTCCATTAGAAACGTCAGTGAC
CCAGGAGCCCAGACCAACAGCAAAGCAGACAGTGAAGGATCCACAGCCTGACTAACTCGACAAACCCCCC
CAAACCTAAGGTGAGTTGATCTTTAAGCTTTTTACATTTTCAGCTCGCATATATCAATTCGCGCGCATTG
TCACACTAGCACCCACTAGCGGTCAGACTGCAGATTGCAGCACGAAACAGGAAGCTGACTCCACATGGTC
ACATGCTCACTGAAGTGTTGACTTCCCTGACAGCTGTGCACTTTCTAAACCGGTTTTCTCATTCATTTAC
AGTTCAGCCGGAATTCACCTCGAGACCATGGCTCCAAAGAAGAAGCGTAAGGTAACCATGAGCGAGCTGA
TTAAGGAGAACATGCACATGAAGCTGTACATGGAGGGCACCGTGGACAACCATCACTTCAAGTGCACATC
CGAGGGCGAAGGCAAGCCCTACGAGGGCACCCAGACCATGAGAATCAAGGTGGTCGAGGGCGGCCCTCTC
CCCTTCGCCTTCGACATCCTGGCTACTAGCTTCCTCTACGGCAGCAAGACCTTCATCAACCACACCCAGG
GCATCCCCGACTTCTTCAAGCAGTCCTTCCCTGAGGGCTTCACATGGGAGAGAGTCACCACATACGAAGA
CGGGGGCGTGCTGACCGCTACCCAGGACACCAGCCTCCAGGACGGCTGCCTCATCTACAACGTCAAGATC
AGAGGGGTGAACTTCACATCCAACGGCCCTGTGATGCAGAAGAAAACACTCGGCTGGGAGGCCTTCACCG
AGACGCTGTACCCCGCTGACGGCGGCCTGGAAGGCAGAAACGACATGGCCCTGAAGCTCGTGGGCGGGAG
CCATCTGATCGCAAACATCAAGACCACATATAGATCCAAGAAACCCGCTAAGAACCTCAAGATGCCTGGC
GTCTACTATGTGGACTACAGACTGGAAAGAATCAAGGAGGCCAACAACGAGACCTACGTCGAGCAGCACG
AGGTGGCAGTGGCCAGATACTGCGACCTCCCTAGCAAACTGGGGCACAAGCTCAATTAAAGCTGAGATCT
GTGCCTTCTAGTTGCCAGCCATCTGTTGTTTGCCCCTCCCCCGTGCCTTCCTTGACCCTGGAAGGTGCCA
CTCCCACTGTCCTTTCCTAATAAAATGAGGAAATTGCATCGCATTGTCTGAGTAGGTGTCATTCTATTCT
GGGGGGTGGGGTGGGGCAGGACAGCAAGGGGGAGGATTGGGAAGACAATAGCAGGCATGCTGGGGATGCG
GTGGGCTCTATGGCTTCTGAGGCGGAAAGAACCAAAGGGCGAATTAATTCATTGATGAGTTTGGACAAAC
CACAACTAGAATGCAGTGAAAAAAATGCTTTATTTGTGAAATTTGTGATGCTATTGCTTTATTTGTAACC
ATTATAAGCTGCAATAAACAAGTTAACAACAACAATTGCATTCATTTTATGTTTCAGGTTCAGGGGGAGG
TGTGGGAGGTTTTTTAAAGCAAGTAAAACCTCTACAAATGTGGTCATTGATGAGTTTGGACAAACCACAA
CTAGAATGCAGTGAAAAAAATGCTTTATTTGTGAAATTTGTGATGCTATTGCTTTATTTGTAACCATTAT
AAGCTGCAATAAACAAGTTAACAACAACAATTGCATTCATTTTATGTTTCAGGTTCAGGGGGAGGTGTGG
GAGGTTTTTTAAAGCAAGTAAAACCTCTACAAATGTGGTCATTCAGATCAATTAACCCTCACCCGGGCTA
GCGATGCATGGGAGCTCAAGACGTCTGATAACTTCGTATAGCATACATTATACGAAGTTATCTACCTAAC
TTTAAATAATGCCAATTATTTAAAGTTACTTCCGCGCCCGGGGAGCCCAAGGGCACGCCCTGGCACCTGA
CGTACGTTGTCTAGCAAGGAAGTGAAGAGCTATCCGGATATATATGTATGTTATCATAACTGTACTGGCT
ATGTCAGGTGGTAATGACTGTAACGTTACGTTACTCGTTGTAGGCACGACATTGAATATGCTCTTCTCCG
CTGTGGCCCGAACGCCTCCCGCTAGCGATGGGATCTAATACGACTCACTATAGGGAGACCAAGGGAAAAT
AGAATGAAGTGATCTCCAAAAAATAAGTACTTTTTGACTGTAAATAAAATTGTAAGGAGTAAAAAGTACT
TTTTTTTCTAAAAAAATGTAATTAAGTAAAAGTAAAAGTATTGATTTTTAATTGTACTCAAGTAAAGTAA
AAATCCCCAAAAATAATACTTAAGTACAGTAATCAAGTAAAATTACTCAAGTACTTTACACCTCTGGGAT
CCAGCTGCATCATGAACAATAAAACTGTCTGCTTACATAAACAGTAATACAAGGGGTGTTATGAGCCATA
TTCAACGGGAAACGTCGAGGCCGCGATTAAATTCCAACATGGATGCTGATTTATATGGGTATAAATGGGC
TCGCGATAATGTCGGGCAATCAGGTGCGACAATCTATCGCTTGTATGGGAAGCCCGATGCGCCAGAGTTG
TTTCTGAAACATGGCAAAGGTAGCGTTGCCAATGATGTTACAGATGAGATGGTCAGACTAAACTGGCTGA
CGGAATTTATGCCTCTTCCGACCATCAAGCATTTTATCCGTACTCCTGATGATGCATGGTTACTCACCAC
TGCGATCCCCGGAAAAACAGCATTCCAGGTATTAGAAGAATATCCTGATTCAGGTGAAAATATTGTTGAT
GCGCTGGCAGTGTTCCTGCGCCGGTTGCATTCGATTCCTGTTTGTAATTGTCCTTTTAACAGCGATCGCG
TATTTCGTCTCGCTCAGGCGCAATCACGAATGAATAACGGTTTGGTTGATGCGAGTGATTTTGATGACGA
GCGTAATGGCTGGCCTGTTGAACAAGTCTGGAAAGAAATGCATAAACTTTTGCCATTCTCACCGGATTCA
GTCGTCACTCATGGTGATTTCTCACTTGATAACCTTATTTTTGACGAGGGGAAATTAATAGGTTGTATTG
ATGTTGGACGAGTCGGAATCGCAGACCGATACCAGGATCTTGCCATCCTATGGAACTGCCTCGGTGAGTT
TTCTCCTTCATTACAGAAACGGCTTTTTCAAAAATATGGTATTGATAATCCTGATATGAATAAATTGCAG
TTTCATTTGATGCTCGATGAGTTTTTCTAATCAGAATTGGTTAATTGGTTGTAACACTGGCAAAAAGGAT
CTAGGTGAAGATCCTTTTTGATAATCTCATGACCAAAATCCCTTAACGTGAGTTTTCGTTCCACTGAGCG
TCAGACCCCGTAGAAAAGATCAAAGGATCTTCTTGAGATCCTTTTTTTCTGCGCGTAATCTGCTGCTTGC
AAACAAAAAAACCACCGCTACCAGCGGTGGTTTGTTTGCCGGATCAAGAGCTACCAACTCTTTTTCCGAA
GGTAACTGGCTTCAGCAGAGCGCAGATACCAAATACTGTTCTTCTAGTGTAGCCGTAGTTAGGCCACCAC
TTCAAGAACTCTGTAGCACCGCCTACATACCTCGCTCTGCTAATCCTGTTACCAGTGGCTGCTGCCAGTG
GCGATAAGTCGTGTCTTACCGGGTTGGACTCAAGACGATAGTTACCGGATAAGGCGCAGCGGTCGGGCTG
AACGGGGGGTTCGTGCACACAGCCCAGCTTGGAGCGAACGACCTACACCGAACTGAGATACCTACAGCGT
GAGCTATGAGAAAGCGCCACGGTTCCCGAAGGGAGAAAGGCGGACAGGTATCCGGTAAGCGGCAGGGTCG
GAACAGGAGAGCGCACGAGGGAGCTTCCAGGGGGAAACGCCTGGTATCTTTATAGTCCTGT
Features (pLannotate 1.2.2; 25 found; start..end, strand, type, name):
    457..475     -  promoter       T7 Φ3.8 promoter (fragment): weak promoter for bacteriophage T7 RNA polymerase
    532..553     +  protein_bind   CAP binding site: CAP binding activates transcription in the presence of cAMP. E. coli catabolite activator protein
    568..598     +  promoter       lac promoter: promoter for the E. coli lac operon
    606..622     +  protein_bind   lac operator: The lac repressor binds to the lac operator to inhibit transcription in E. coli. This inhibition can be relieved by adding lactose or isopropyl-β-D-thiogalactopyranoside (IPTG). lac repressor encoded by lacI
    667..685     +  promoter       T3 promoter: promoter for bacteriophage T3 RNA polymerase
    701..724     +  misc_feature   MCS (fragment): pBluescript multiple cloning site
    733..751     -  promoter       T7 promoter: promoter for bacteriophage T7 RNA polymerase
    759..914     +  CDS            lacZα (fragment): LacZα fragment of β-galactosidase; lacZ fragment
    989..1022    +  protein_bind   loxP: Cre-mediated recombination occurs in the 8-bp core sequence (GCATACAT). Cre recombinase
   1199..1255    +  CDS            P2A: 2A peptide from porcine teschovirus-1 polyprotein Eukaryotic ribosomes fail to insert a peptide bond between the Gly and Pro residues, yielding separate polypeptides.
   1262..1699    +  CDS            GAL4 DNA binding domain: DNA binding domain of the GAL4 transcriptional activator; Saccharomyces cerevisiae GAL4 (truncated)
   1736..1909    +  CDS            VP16 AD (fragment): transcriptional activation domain of herpes simplex virus protein VP16 (Triezenberg et al., 1988; Cousens et al., 1989); UL48
   2571..2587    -  promoter       LEU2 promoter (fragment): S. cerevisiae LEU2
   3698..4396    +  CDS            TagBFP: TagBFP is a basic (constitutively fluorescent) blue fluorescent protein published in 2008, derived from Entacmaea quadricolor. It is reported to be a very rapidly-maturing monomer with very low acid sensitivity.
   4409..4633    +  polyA_signal   bGH poly(A) signal: bovine growth hormone polyadenylation signal
   4637..4654    +  promoter       SV40 promoter (fragment): SV40 enhancer and early promoter
   4703..4784    -  polyA_signal   SV40 poly(A) signal: SV40 polyadenylation signal
   4807..4874    -  CDS            large T antigen (fragment): large T antigen from SV40 (simian virus 40)
   4908..4989    -  polyA_signal   SV40 poly(A) signal: SV40 polyadenylation signal
   5012..5079    -  CDS            large T antigen (fragment): large T antigen from SV40 (simian virus 40)
   5138..5171    +  protein_bind   loxP: Cre-mediated recombination occurs in the 8-bp core sequence (GCATACAT). Cre recombinase
   5213..5246    -  protein_bind   attB: minimal attB site for the φC31 integrase (Groth et al., 2000) phage φC31 integrase
   5426..5444    +  promoter       T7 promoter: promoter for bacteriophage T7 RNA polymerase
   5731..6540    +  CDS            KanR: aminoglycoside phosphotransferase; aph(3')-Ia; confers resistance to kanamycin in bacteria or G418 (Geneticin®) in eukaryotes
   6683..70      +  rep_origin     ori (across the origin): high-copy-number ColE1/pMB1/pBR322/pUC origin of replication
