[The description below was written by a language model from this plasmid's Addgene catalogue record and pLannotate feature annotations shown in this document.]
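Description:
GBH-2aG4-cmlc2BFP.2 is a high-copy bacterial cloning vector built on the pKTol2-SE backbone, and it serves as a donor template for targeted, intronic integration of a conditional gene-break cassette in zebrafish. It is propagated in E. coli through a ColE1/pUC-type origin and selected with kanamycin (KanR, aph(3')-Ia). The sequenced record is about 7.2 kb. It also carries remnants of a pBluescript-style region: lac promoter and operator, a lacZα fragment, and T3 and T7 promoters.

The vector is supplied without targeting arms. Users clone a 5' homology domain using BfuAI and a 3' homology domain using BspQI, so that the cassette can be directed to a chosen locus. The main payload is a protein trap with no promoter of its own. A P2A peptide is followed by the GAL4 DNA-binding domain fused to a VP16 activation domain fragment, so Gal4VP16 expression depends on the endogenous promoter of the targeted gene. The 2A sequence releases the activator from the truncated host protein, letting it act as a reporter/driver of the trapped gene's expression, presumably through UAS-controlled transgenes.

A secondary marker follows: TagBFP with a bGH polyadenylation signal, which the record says is driven by the cmlc2 promoter. That promoter is not annotated in the feature table but probably lies in the unannotated stretch upstream of TagBFP. Two reverse-oriented SV40 poly(A) signals follow the marker.

Same-orientation loxP sites flank the whole cassette, which implies Cre-mediated excision as the basis of the conditional design. A φC31 attB site lies just outside the second loxP, and the record does not explain its role. Short hits such as the LEU2 and SV40 promoter fragments are probably incidental matches.
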