Addgene plasmid #188020: GBH-2aG4-cmlc2BFP.2
Purpose: Cloning vector for conditional, intronic, targeted integration of a genebreak cassette optimized for zebrafish
Depositing lab: Karl Clark. Depositing organization: Mayo Foundation for Medical Education and Research.
Backbone
  Vector backbone: pKTol2-SE
  Backbone manufacturer: K.Clark
  Backbone size w/o insert (bp): 7200
  Vector type: Targetable insertional mutagen and reporter system
Growth in bacteria
  Bacterial resistance: Kanamycin, 50 μg/mL
  Growth temperature: 37°C
  Growth strain: DH5alpha
  Copy number: High Copy
Gene/Insert
  Gene/Insert name: Targeted 2aGal4VP16 protein trap; secondary marker cmlc2 BFP
  Species: D. rerio (zebrafish)
  Promoter: Endogenuous Promoter; cmlc2 promotor
  Cloning method: Restriction Enzyme; 5′ cloning site BfuaI (unknown if destroyed); 3′ cloning site BspQI (unknown if destroyed)
  Sequencing primers: 5′ SEQ-pk-F1: TGTATTACTGTTTATGTAAGCAGACA; 3′ SEQ-pk-R1: AGCGAGTCAGTGAGCGA
Terms and licenses: Academic/Nonprofit Terms; Industry Terms: Not Available to Industry
Depositor comments: This plasmid is designed to have homology domains cloned into the 5' end and 3' end. Bfuai is used to clone in the 5' homology domain, while BspQi is used to clone in the 3' homology domain.
How to cite: GBH-2aG4-cmlc2BFP.2 was a gift from Karl Clark (Addgene plasmid # 188020 ; http://n2t.net/addgene:188020 ; RRID:Addgene_188020)
